Addgene plasmid #47368: HLH Bmal Pas 1-465-VenC F423R
Purpose: Bmal fragment cloned with Venus tag used for mutation
Depositing lab: Joseph Takahashi. Depositing organization: University of Texas Southwestern Medical Center. Publication: Crystal structure of the heterodimeric CLOCK:BMAL1 transcriptional activator complex. Huang N, Chelliah Y, Shan Y, Taylor CA, Yoo SH, Partch C, Green CB, Zhang H, Takahashi JS. Science. 2012 Jul 13;337(6091):189-94. doi: 10.1126/science.1222804. Epub 2012 May 31. PubMed 22653727.
Backbone
  Vector backbone: pEGFP-C1
  Backbone manufacturer: Clontech
  Vector type: Mammalian Expression
Growth in bacteria
  Bacterial resistance: Kanamycin, 50 μg/mL
  Growth temperature: 37°C
  Growth strain: DH5alpha
  Copy number: High Copy
Gene/Insert
  Gene/Insert name: BMAL
  Species: M. musculus (mouse)
  Mutation: aa 1-465, F423R
  Entrez Gene: Bmal1 (a.k.a. Arnt3, Arntl, BMAL1b, MOP3, bHLHe5, bmal1b')
  Promoter: CMV
  Tag / fusion protein: Venus aa 156-239 (C terminal on backbone)
  Cloning method: Restriction Enzyme; 5′ cloning site unknown (unknown if destroyed); 3′ cloning site unknown (unknown if destroyed)
  Sequencing primers: 5′ CMV-F
Terms and licenses: Academic/Nonprofit Terms; Industry Terms: Not Available to Industry
How to cite: HLH Bmal Pas 1-465-VenC F423R was a gift from Joseph Takahashi (Addgene plasmid # 47368 ; http://n2t.net/addgene:47368 ; RRID:Addgene_47368)
