[The description below was written by a language model from this plasmid's Addgene catalogue record.]
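Description:
HLH Bmal Pas 1-465-VenC F423R is a mammalian expression plasmid built on the Clontech pEGFP-C1 backbone. It is propagated in E. coli as a high-copy plasmid under kanamycin selection. No feature table accompanies the record, so the origin of replication, polyadenylation signal and any mammalian selection marker are not documented here. The restriction sites used for cloning are also listed as unknown.

The insert is a truncated mouse Bmal1 (Arntl) coding sequence spanning amino acids 1-465. As the construct name indicates, this region covers the basic helix-loop-helix domain and the PAS domains. It carries a single substitution, F423R. Expression is driven by the CMV promoter, a strong constitutive promoter in most mammalian cell lines. The BMAL1 fragment is fused at its C terminus to a Venus fragment covering residues 156-239, the C-terminal portion of this yellow fluorescent protein. A fragment of this kind is not fluorescent alone. It is normally used in bimolecular fluorescence complementation, where signal appears only when a partner protein carrying the complementary N-terminal Venus fragment is brought close by a protein-protein interaction. The record does not name the assay or the partner construct.

The stated purpose is brief: a Venus-tagged Bmal fragment used for mutation. The associated publication concerns the structure of the CLOCK:BMAL1 heterodimer. This suggests the construct tests how a point mutation in the PAS region affects BMAL1 association with its partner in cells, probably by comparison with a wild-type equivalent, although the record does not say so explicitly.
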