>Addgene plasmid #47368 | HLH Bmal Pas 1-465-VenC F423R | addgene partial sequence | sequence record 69453 | SV40pA-rev
AGTTAACAACAACAATTGCATTCATTTTATGTTTCAGGTTCAGGGGGAGGTGTGGGAGGTTTTTTAAAGC
AAGTAAAACCTCTACAAATGTGGTATGGCTGATTATGATCAGTTATCTAGATCCGGTGGATCCCGAGGGC
AGCATTCCGGACTTGTACAGCTCGTCCATGCCGAGAGTGATCCCGGCGGCGGTCACGAACTCCAGCAGGA
CCATGTGATCGCGCTTCTCGTTGGGGTCTTTGCTCAGGGCGGACTGGTAGCTCAGGTAGTGGTTGTCGGG
CAGCAGCACGGGGCCGTCGCCGATGGGGGTGTTCTGCTGGTAGTGGTCGGCGAGCTGCACGCCGCCGTCC
TCGATGTTGTGGCGGATCTTGAAGTTGGCCTTGATGCCGTTCTTCTGCTTGTCCACCATGGTGGCGACCG
GGCTGTCCATGCTGTGGGGGGGTGCTGTTAGCTGCGGGAAGGTTGGGTCCCCGCCTTCCAGGACATTGGC
TAAAACAACAGTGTTGGTTGAGACAATGTATTCAACTTCCTTGGTCCACGGGTTCATGCGACTGAACCAT
CGACTTCGTAGCGTGATAAAAGAACCATCTTTGATCTTAAACTTATAGCAATTAGTTGTGATCTTTTCTC
TTGTCTGTAAAACTTGCCTGTGACATTCTGCGAGGTGTCCTATGTCGTCTTGATGAAAATACTCATAACA
TGATGTACCTAGAAGTTCCTGTGGTAGATACGCCAAAATAGCTGTCGCCCTCTGATCTACAAAAACAAAT
TTCCCATCTATTGCGTGTC
