>Addgene plasmid #47368 | HLH Bmal Pas 1-465-VenC F423R | addgene partial sequence | sequence record 69510 | EGFP-C 5'-CATGGTCCTGCTGGAGTTCGTG-3'
GAGCTGTACAAGTCCGGAATGCTGCCCTCGGGATCCACCGGATCTAGATAACTGATCATAATCAGCCATA
CCACATTTGTAGAGGTTTTACTTGCTTTAAAAAACCTCCCACACCTCCCCCTGAACCTGAAACATAAAAT
GAATGCAATTGTTGTTGTTAACTTGTTTATTGCAGCTTATAATGGTTACAAATAAAGCAATAGCATCACA
AATTTCACAAATAAAGCATTTTTTTCACTGCATTCTAGTTGTGGTTTGTCCAAACTCATCAATGTATCTT
AAGGCGTAAATTGTAAGCGTTAATATTTTGTTAAAATTCGCGTTAAATTTTTGTTAAATCAGCTCATTTT
TTAACCAATAGGCCGAAATCGGCAAAATCCCTTATAAATCAAAAGAATAGACCGAGATAGGGT
[37 nt withheld, positions 414-450]
AAAGAACGTGGACTCCAACGTCAAAGG
[49 nt withheld, positions 478-526]
T
[91 nt withheld, positions 528-618]
G
[124 nt withheld, positions 620-743]
CAGGTGGCACTTTTCGGGGAAATGTGCGCGGAACCCCTATTTGTTTATTTTTCTAAATACATTCAAATAT
GTATCCGCTCATGAGACAATAACCCTGATAAATGCTTCAATAATATTGAAAAAGGAAGAGTCCTGAGGCG
GAAAGAACCAGCTGTGGAATGTGTGTCAGTTAGGGTG
